>Addgene plasmid #194667 | pET-51b(+)-Caprola_06 | addgene full sequence | sequence record 388561 | Addgene NGS Result
TGGCGAATGGG
[124 nt withheld, positions 12-135]
C
[91 nt withheld, positions 137-227]
A
[49 nt withheld, positions 229-277]
CCTTTGACGTTGGAGTCCACGTTCTTT
[37 nt withheld, positions 305-341]
ACCCTATCTCGGTCTATTCTTTTGATTTATAAGGGATTTTGCCGATTTCGGCCTATTGGTTAAAAAATGA
GCTGATTTAACAAAAATTTAACGCGAATTTTAACAAAATATTAACGTTTACAATTTCTGGCGGCACGATG
GCATGAGATTATCAAAAAGGATCTTCACCTAGATCCTTTTAAATTAAAAATGAAGTTTTAAATCAATCTA
AAGTATATATGAGTAAACTTGGTCTGACAGTTACCAATGCTTAATCAGTGAGGCACCTATCTCAGCGATC
TGTCTATTTCGTTCATCCATAGTTGCCTGACTCCCCGTCGTGTAGATAACTACGATACGGGAGGGCTTAC
CATCTGGCCCCAGTGCTGCAATGATACCGCGAGACCCACGCTCACCGGCTCCAGATTTATCAGCAATAAA
CCAGCCAGCCGGAAGGGCCGAGCGCAGAAGTGGTCCTGCAACTTTATCCGCCTCCATCCAGTCTATTAAT
TGTTGCCGGGAAGCTAGAGTAAGTAGTTCGCCAGTTAATAGTTTGCGCAACGTTGTTGCCATTGCTACAG
GCATCGTGGTGTCACGCTCGTCGTTTGGTATGGCTTCATTCAGCTCCGGTTCCCAACGATCAAGGCGAGT
TACATGATCCCCCATGTTGTGCAAAAAAGCGGTTAGCTCCTTCGGTCCTCCGATCGTTGTCAGAAGTAAG
TTGGCCGCAGTGTTATCACTCATGGTTATGGCAGCACTGCATAATTCTCTTACTGTCATGCCATCCGTAA
GATGCTTTTCTGTGACTGGTGAGTACTCAACCAAGTCATTCTGAGAATAGTGTATGCGGCGACCGAGTTG
CTCTTGCCCGGCGTCAATACGTGATAATACCGCGCCACATAGCAGAACTTTAAAAGTGCTCATCATTGGA
AAACGTTCTTCGGGGCGAAAACTCTCAAGGATCTTACCGCTGTTGAGATCCAGTTCGATGTAACCCACTC
GTGCACCCAACTGATCTTCAGCATCTTTTACTTTCACCAGCGTTTCTGGGTGAGCAAAAACAGGAAGGCA
AAATGCCGCAAAAAAGGGAATAAGGGCGACACGGAAATGTTGAATACTCATACTCTTCCTTTTTCAATCA
TGATTGAAGCATTTATCAGGGTTATTGTCTCATGAGCGGATACATATTTGAATGTATTTAGAAAAATAAA
CAAATAGGTCATGACCAAAATCCCTTAACGTGAGTTTTCGTTCCACTGAGCGTCAGACCCCGTAGAAAAG
ATCAAAGGATCTTCTTGAGATCCTTTTTTTCTGCGCGTAATCTGCTGCTTGCAAACAAAAAAACCACCGC
TACCAGCGGTGGTTTGTTTGCCGGATCAAGAGCTACCAACTCTTTTTCCGAAGGTAACTGGCTTCAGCAG
AGCGCAGATACCAAATACTGTCCTTCTAGTGTAGCCGTAGTTAGGCCACCACTTCAAGAACTCTGTAGCA
CCGCCTACATACCTCGCTCTGCTAATCCTGTTACCAGTGGCTGCTGCCAGTGGCGATAAGTCGTGTCTTA
CCGGGTTGGACTCAAGACGATAGTTACCGGATAAGGCGCAGCGGTCGGGCTGAACGGGGGGTTCGTGCAC
ACAGCCCAGCTTGGAGCGAACGACCTACACCGAACTGAGATACCTACAGCGTGAGCTATGAGAAAGCGCC
ACGCTTCCCGAAGGGAGAAAGGCGGACAGGTATCCGGTAAGCGGCAGGGTCGGAACAGGAGAGCGCACGA
GGGAGCTTCCAGGGGGAAACGCCTGGTATCTTTATAGTCCTGTCGGGTTTCGCCACCTCTGACTTGAGCG
TCGATTTTTGTGATGCTCGTCAGGGGGGCGGAGCCTATGGAAAAACGCCAGCAACGCGGCCTTTTTACGG
TTCCTGGCCTTTTGCTGGCCTTTTGCTCACATGTTCTTTCCTGCGTTATCCCCTGATTCTGTGGATAACC
GTATTACCGCCTTTGAGTGAGCTGATACCGCTCGCCGCAGCCGAACGACCGAGCGCAGCGAGTCAGTGAG
CGAGGAAGCGGAAGAGCGCCTGATGCGGTATTTTCTCCTTACGCATCTGTGCGGTATTTCACACCGCAAT
GGTGCACTCTCAGTACAATCTGCTCTGATGCCGCATAGTTAAGCCAGTATACACTCCGCTATCGCTACGT
GACTGGGTCATGGCTGCGCCCCGACACCCGCCAACACCCGCTGACGCGCCCTGACGGGCTTGTCTGCTCC
CGGCATCCGCTTACAGACAAGCTGTGACCGTCTCCGGGAGCTGCATGTGTCAGAGGTTTTCACCGTCATC
ACCGAAACGCGCGAGGCAGCTGCGGTAAAGCTCATCAGCGTGGTCGTGAAGCGATTCACAGATGTCTGCC
TGTTCATCCGCGTCCAGCTCGTTGAGTTTCTCCAGAAGCGTTAATGTCTGGCTTCTGATAAAGCGGGCCA
TGTTAAGGGCGGTTTTTTCCTGTTTGGTCACTGATGCCTCCGTGTAAGGGGGATTTCTGTTCATGGGGGT
AATGATACCGATGAAACGAGAGAGGATGCTCACGATACGGGTTACTGATGATGAACATGCCCGGTTACTG
GAACGTTGTGAGGGTAAACAACTGGCGGTATGGATGCGGCGGGACCAGAGAAAAATCACTCAGGGTCAAT
GCCAGCGCTTCGTTAATACAGATGTAGGTGTTCCACAGGGTAGCCAGCAGCATCCTGCGATGCAGATCCG
GAACATAATGGTGCAGGGCGCTGACTTCCGCGTTTCCAGACTTTACGAAACACGGAAACCGAAGACCATT
CATGTTGTTGCTCAGGTCGCAGACGTTTTGCAGCAGCAGTCGCTTCACGTTCGCTCGCGTATCGGTGATT
CATTCTGCTAACCAGTAAGGCAACCCCGCCAGCCTAGCCGGGTCCTCAACGACAGGAGCACGATCATGCT
AGTCATGCCCCGCGCCCACCGGAAGGAGCTGACTGGGTTGAAGGCTCTCAAGGGCATCGGTCGAGATCCC
GGTGCCTAATGAGTGAGCTAACTTACATTAATTGCGTTGCGCTCACTGCCCGCTTTCCAGTCGGGAAACC
TGTCGTGCCAGCTGCATTAATGAATCGGCCAACGCGCGGGGAGAGGCGGTTTGCGTATTGGGCGCCAGGG
TGGTTTTTCTTTTCACCAGTGAGACGGGCAACAGCTGATTGCCCTTCACCGCCTGGCCCTGAGAGAGTTG
CAGCAAGCGGTCCACGCTGGTTTGCCCCAGCAGGCGAAAATCCTGTTTGATGGTGGTTAACGGCGGGATA
TAACATGAGCTGTCTTCGGTATCGTCGTATCCCACTACCGAGATGTCCGCACCAACGCGCAGCCCGGACT
CGGTAATGGCGCGCATTGCGCCCAGCGCCATCTGATCGTTGGCAACCAGCATCGCAGTGGGAACGATGCC
CTCATTCAGCATTTGCATGGTTTGTTGAAAACCGGACATGGCACTCCAGTCGCCTTCCCGTTCCGCTATC
GGCTGAATTTGATTGCGAGTGATATATTTATGCCAGCCAGCCAGACGCAGACGCGCCGAGACAGAACTTA
ATGGGCCCGCTAACAGCGCGATTTGCTGGTGACCCAATGCGACCAGATGCTCCACGCCCAGTCGCGTACC
GTCTTCATGGGAGAAAATAATACTGTTGATGGGTGTCTGGTCAGAGACATCAAGAAATAACGCCGGAACA
TTAGTGCAGGCAGCTTCCACAGCAATGGCATCCTGGTCATCCAGCGGATAGTTAATGATCAGCCCACTGA
CGCGTTGCGCGAGAAGATTGTGCACCGCCGCTTTACAGGCTTCGACGCCGCTTCGTTCTACCATCGACAC
CACCACGCTGGCACCCAGTTGATCGGCGCGAGATTTAATCGCCGCGACAATTTGCGACGGCGCGTGCAGG
GCCAGACTGGAGGTGGCAACGCCAATCAGCAACGACTGTTTGCCCGCCAGTTGTTGTGCCACGCGGTTGG
GAATGTAATTCAGCTCCGCCATCGCCGCTTCCACTTTTTCCCGCGTTTTCGCAGAAACGTGGCTGGCCTG
GTTCACCACGCGGGAAACGGTCTGATAAGAGACACCGGCATACTCTGCGACATCGTATAACGTTACTGGT
TTCACATTCACCACCCTGAATTGACTCTCTTCCGGGCGCTATCATGCCATACCGCGAAAGGTTTTGCGCC
ATTCGATGGTGTCCGGGATCTCGACGCTCTCCCTTATGCGACTCCTGCATTAGGAAGCAGCCCAGTAGTA
GGTTGAGGCCGTTGAGCACCGCCGCCGCAAGGAATGGTGCATGCAAGGAGATGGCGCCCAACAGTCCCCC
GGCCACGGGGCCTGCCACCATACCCACGCCGAAACAAGCGCTCATGAGCCCGAAGTGGCGAGCCCGATCT
TCCCCATCGGTGATGTCGGCGATATAGGCGCCAGCAACCGCACCTGTGGCGCCGGTGATGCCGGCCACGA
TGCGTCCGGCGTAGAGGATCGAGATCGATCTCGATCCCGCGAAATTAATACGACTCACTATAGGGGAATT
GTGAGCGGATAACAATTCCCCTCTAGAAATAATTTTGTTTAACTTTAAGAAGGAGATATACCATGGCAAG
CTGGAGCCACCCGCAGTTCGAAAAGGGTGCAGATGACGACGACAAGGTACCGCATGGCGGTTCTGCCCGC
GAGACCTTCCAGGCCTTCCGCACCGGTTCTGACCAACTGACTGAAGAGCAGATCGCAGAATTTAAAGAGG
CTTTCTCCCTATTTGACAAGGACGGGGATGGGACAATAACAACCAAGGAGCTGGGGACGGTGATGCGGTC
TCTGGGGCAGAACCCCACAGAAGCAGAGCTGCAGGACATGATCAATGAAGTAGATGCCGACGGTGACGGC
ACAATCGACTTCCCTGAGTTCCTGACAATGATGGCAAGAAAAATGAAAGACACAGACAGTGAAGAAGAAA
TTAGAGAAGCGTTCCGTGTGTTTGATAAGGATGGCAATGGCTACATCAGTGCAGCAGAGCTTCGCCACGT
GATGACAAACCTTGGAGAGAAGTTAACAGATGAAGAGGTTGATGAAATGATCAGGGAAGCAGACATCGAT
GGGGATGGTCAGGTAAACTACGAAGAGTTTGTAGTGATGATGACAGCGAAGGAATTCCCTCCTCCTCCGC
CACCGCCACCACCGCCGCCGCCGCCACCACCACCTCCTCCGCCTCCTCCACCACCACCGCCACCGCCTCC
ACCACCTGGCGGCAGCAGGGTCGACTCATCACGTCGTAAGTTCAATAAGACAGGTCACGCACTGAGAGCT
ATAGGTCGGCTGAGCTCACTCGAGGGCGGTTCTGACGTCGGCCGCAAGCTGATCATCGATCAGAACGTTT
TTATCGAGGGTACGCTGCCGATGGGTGTCGTCCGCCCGCTGACTGAAGTCGAGATGGACCATTACCGCGA
GCCGTTCCTGAATCCTGTTGACCGCGAGCCACTGTGGCGCTTCCCAAACGAGCTGCCAATCGCCGGTGAG
CCAGCGAACATCGTCGCGCTGGTCGAAGAATACATGGACTGGCTGCACCAGTCCCCTGTCCCGAAGCTGC
TGTTCTGGGGCACCCCAGGCGTTCTGATCCCACCGGCCGAAGCCGCTCGCCTGGCCAAAAGCCTGCCTAA
CTGCAAGGCTGTGGACATCGGCCCGGGTCTGAATCTGCTGCAAGAAGACAACCCGGACCTGATCGGCAGC
GAGATCGCGCGCTGGCTGTCTACTCTGGAGATTGGTGGCACCGGTGGCTCTGGCGGTACCGGTGGCTCTG
GCGGTTCTATCGGTACTGGCTTTCCATTCGACCCCCATTATGTGGAAGTCCTGGGCGAGCGCATGCACTA
CGTCGATGTTGGTCCGCGCGATGGCACCCCTGTGCTGTTCCTGCACGGTAACCCGACCTCCTCCTACGTG
TGGCGCAACATCATCCCACATGTTGCACCGACCCATCGCTGCATTGCTCCAGACCTGATCGGTATGGGCA
AATCCGACAAACCAGACCTGGGTTATTTCTTCGACGACCACGTCCGCTTCATGGATGCCTTCATCGAAGC
CCTGGGTCTGGAAGAGGTCGTCCTGGTCATTCACGACTGGGGCTCCGCTCTGGGTTTCCACTGGGCCAAG
CGCAATCCAGAGCGCGTCAAAGGTATTGCATTTATGGAGTTCATCCGCCCTATCCCGACCTGGGACGAAT
GGGCTCCGGGCTTCTCCTCAATTTCCGCTCATCACCACCATCATCACCATCACCACCACTAATTAACCTA
GGCTGCTGCCACCGCTGAGCAATAACTAGCATAACCCCTTGGGGCCTCTAAACGGGTCTTGAGGGGTTTT
TTGCTGAAAGGAGGAACTATATCCGGAT
Features (pLannotate 1.2.2; 23 found; start..end, strand, type, name):
     12..467     +  rep_origin     f1 ori (sequence partly withheld): f1 bacteriophage origin of replication; arrow indicates direction of (+) strand synthesis
    582..1442    -  CDS            AmpR: β-lactamase; bla; confers resistance to ampicillin, carbenicillin, and related antibiotics
   1443..1535    -  promoter       AmpR promoter: bla
   1616..2204    +  rep_origin     ori: high-copy-number ColE1/pMB1/pBR322/pUC origin of replication
   2390..2529    -  misc_feature   bom: basis of mobility region from pBR322
   2631..2822    -  CDS            rop: Rop protein, which maintains plasmids at low copy number; rop
   2839..3219    +  CDS            YPB1_ECOLX: Protein predicted: Swiss-Prot protein existence level 4. From Escherichia coli.
   3281..3345    -  CDS            TcR (fragment): tetracycline efflux protein; tet; confers resistance to tetracycline
   3360..3381    -  protein_bind   CAP binding site: CAP binding activates transcription in the presence of cAMP. E. coli catabolite activator protein
   3394..4476    -  CDS            lacI: lac repressor; lacI; The lac repressor binds to the lac operator to inhibit transcription in E. coli. This inhibition can be relieved by adding lactose or isopropyl-β-D-thiogalactopyranoside (IPTG).
   4477..4554    -  promoter       lacI promoter: lacI
   4562..4841    -  CDS            TcR (fragment): tetracycline efflux protein; tet; confers resistance to tetracycline
   4867..4885    +  promoter       T7 promoter: promoter for bacteriophage T7 RNA polymerase
   4886..4910    +  protein_bind   lac operator: The lac repressor binds to the lac operator to inhibit transcription in E. coli. This inhibition can be relieved by adding lactose or isopropyl-β-D-thiogalactopyranoside (IPTG). lac repressor encoded by lacI
   4925..4947    +  RBS            RBS: efficient ribosome binding site from bacteriophage T7 gene 10 (Olins and Rangwala, 1989)
   4963..4986    +  CDS            Strep-Tag II: peptide that binds Strep-Tactin®, an engineered form of streptavidin
   5025..5055    +  CDS            HaloTag® (fragment): modified bacterial dehalogenase that forms covalent bonds with chloroalkane derivatives
   5060..5502    +  CDS            calmodulin (fragment): calcium-binding protein
   5611..5685    +  CDS            GCaMP2 (fragment): GCaMP2 is a basic (constitutively fluorescent) green fluorescent protein published in 2006, derived from Aequorea victoria.
   5695..6114    +  CDS            HaloTag® (fragment): modified bacterial dehalogenase that forms covalent bonds with chloroalkane derivatives
   6160..6573    +  CDS            HaloTag® (fragment): modified bacterial dehalogenase that forms covalent bonds with chloroalkane derivatives
   6642..6659    +  CDS            SET1 (fragment): solubility-enhancement tag derived from T7 phage gene 10B
   6667..6714    +  terminator     T7 terminator: transcription terminator for bacteriophage T7 RNA polymerase
