[The description below was written by a language model from this plasmid's Addgene catalogue record and pLannotate feature annotations shown in this document.]
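Description:
pET-51b(+)-Caprola_06 is a bacterial expression plasmid built on the pET-51b(+) backbone for producing recombinant Caprola_06, a synthetic calcium recorder based on a split HaloTag. The sequenced record is about 6.7 kb. It replicates in E. coli through a ColE1/pBR322-type origin accompanied by the bom site and the rop gene, consistent with the low copy number given in the catalogue entry, and is selected with ampicillin through the β-lactamase gene. An f1 origin is also present, along with short remnants of the tetracycline resistance gene that are non-functional leftovers of the pBR322 lineage.

Expression follows the standard pET arrangement. A T7 promoter with an adjacent lac operator and the T7 gene 10 ribosome binding site drives the open reading frame, a plasmid-borne lacI supplies repressor, and a T7 terminator closes the unit. Transcription therefore needs a host that provides T7 RNA polymerase and can be induced with IPTG. The roughly 1.7 kb insert, introduced by Gibson cloning, begins with an N-terminal Strep-tag II. This is followed by a short HaloTag-derived segment, a calmodulin segment, a short stretch matching GCaMP2 (plausibly a calmodulin-binding peptide, though the record does not say so) and two larger HaloTag fragments. This layout suggests a small HaloTag piece and the remainder of the enzyme linked through a calcium-sensing module, so that covalent labeling with chloroalkane substrates would depend on calcium. The catalogue lists a C-terminal His-tag, which the automated annotation does not call explicitly. The two tags allow affinity purification of the protein, presumably for in vitro characterization.
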