Addgene plasmid #194667: pET-51b(+)-Caprola_06
Purpose: Protein production of the split HaloTag based calcium recorder Caprola_06 in bacteria
Depositing lab: Kai Johnsson. Depositing organization: Max Planck Institute for Medical Research. Publication: Recording physiological history of cells with chemical labeling. Huppertz MC, Wilhelm J, Grenier V, Schneider MW, Falt T, Porzberg N, Hausmann D, Hoffmann DC, Hai L, Tarnawski M, Pino G, Slanchev K, Kolb I, Acuna C, Fenk LM, Baier H, Hiblot J, Johnsson K. Science. 2024 Feb 23;383(6685):890-897. doi: 10.1126/science.adg0812. Epub 2024 Feb 22. PubMed 38386755.
Backbone
  Vector backbone: pET-51b(+)
  Backbone size w/o insert (bp): 5100
  Vector type: Bacterial Expression
Growth in bacteria
  Bacterial resistance: Ampicillin, 100 μg/mL
  Growth temperature: 37°C
  Growth strain: DH5alpha
  Copy number: Low Copy
Gene/Insert
  Gene/Insert name: Caprola_06
  Species: Synthetic
  Insert size (bp): 1700
  Promoter: T7
  Tag / fusion protein: Strep-tag (N terminal on insert); His-tag (C terminal on insert)
  Cloning method: Gibson Cloning
Terms and licenses: Academic/Nonprofit Terms; Industry Terms: Not Available to Industry
How to cite: pET-51b(+)-Caprola_06 was a gift from Kai Johnsson (Addgene plasmid # 194667 ; http://n2t.net/addgene:194667 ; RRID:Addgene_194667)
